Addgene plasmid #222620: pcDNA5-FRT/T0-Flag-RECQL5
Purpose: Mammalian expression vector of flag-tagged RECQL5
Depositing lab: Daniel Durocher. Depositing organization: Sinai Health System. Publication: Genome-scale mapping of DNA damage suppressors through phenotypic CRISPR-Cas9 screens. Zhao Y, Tabet D, Rubio Contreras D, Lao L, Kousholt AN, Weile J, Melo H, Hoeg L, Feng S, Cote AG, Lin ZY, Setiaputra D, Jonkers J, Gingras AC, Gomez Herreros F, Roth FP, Durocher D. Mol Cell. 2023 Aug 3;83(15):2792-2809.e9. doi: 10.1016/j.molcel.2023.06.025. Epub 2023 Jul 20. PubMed 37478847.
Backbone
  Vector backbone: pcDNA5 Flag-FRT-T0
  Backbone manufacturer: ThermoFisher
  Backbone size w/o insert (bp): 5159
  Total vector size (bp): 8135
  Vector type: Mammalian Expression
  Selectable markers: Hygromycin
Growth in bacteria
  Bacterial resistance: Ampicillin, 100 μg/mL
  Growth temperature: 37°C
  Growth strain: DH5alpha
  Copy number: High Copy
Gene/Insert
  Gene/Insert name: RECQL5
  Species: H. sapiens (human)
  Insert size (bp): 2976
  Entrez Gene: RECQL5 (a.k.a. RECQ5)
  Promoter: CMV
  Tag / fusion protein: Flag (N terminal on insert)
  Cloning method: Other
  Sequencing primers: 5′ cgcaaatgggcggtaggcgtg
Terms and licenses: Academic/Nonprofit Terms; Industry Terms: Not Available to Industry
How to cite: pcDNA5-FRT/T0-Flag-RECQL5 was a gift from Daniel Durocher (Addgene plasmid # 222620 ; http://n2t.net/addgene:222620 ; RRID:Addgene_222620)
