[The description below was written by a language model from this plasmid's Addgene catalogue record and pLannotate feature annotations shown in this document.]
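Description:
pcDNA5-FRT/T0-Flag-RECQL5 is an 8.1 kb mammalian expression plasmid built on the pcDNA5 Flag-FRT-T0 backbone and carrying the human RECQL5 (RECQ5) coding sequence with an N-terminal Flag tag. In bacteria it is maintained through a high-copy ColE1/pUC-type origin and selected with ampicillin via the β-lactamase gene. Remnants of an f1 origin, lac regulatory elements and the pBR322 bom region are also annotated in the backbone.

Expression is driven by the CMV immediate-early enhancer and promoter. This is followed directly by two short sequences that the annotation software labels as PLtetO-1 and TRE3GV fragments. They correspond to tet operator sites, consistent with the tetracycline-regulated "T0" design, in which a Tet repressor in the host cell holds the CMV promoter off until tetracycline or doxycycline is added. Downstream, a short Flag epitope (annotated as a fragment of 3xFLAG) precedes the roughly 3 kb RECQL5 open reading frame, and transcription ends at the bGH polyadenylation signal.

An FRT site sits immediately upstream of the hygromycin phosphotransferase gene, which is followed by an SV40 poly(A) signal. No intact promoter is annotated in front of the hygromycin gene. This arrangement is typical of FLP-mediated integration systems, where recombination into a genomic FRT site in a suitable host line places the resistance gene under a resident promoter. Hygromycin then selects for single-copy, isogenic integrants.

The plasmid is described as a mammalian expression vector for Flag-tagged RECQL5, a DNA helicase involved in replication, transcription and repair. It was deposited with a study that mapped DNA damage suppressors through CRISPR-Cas9 screening.
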