Features (pLannotate 1.2.2; 22 found; start..end, strand, type, name):
    158..537     +  enhancer       CMV enhancer: human cytomegalovirus immediate early enhancer
    538..741     +  promoter       CMV promoter: human cytomegalovirus (CMV) immediate early promoter
    743..762     +  promoter       PLtetO-1 promoter (fragment): modified phage lambda PL promoter with tet operator sites (Lutz and Bujard, 1997)
    764..783     +  promoter       PLtetO-1 promoter (fragment): modified phage lambda PL promoter with tet operator sites (Lutz and Bujard, 1997)
    791..824     +  promoter       TRE3GV promoter (fragment): 3rd-generation Tet-responsive promoter that can be activated by binding of Tet-On® 3G, optimized for retroviral and lentiviral vectors
    915..939     +  CDS            3xFLAG (fragment): three tandem FLAG® epitope tags
    964..3936    +  CDS            RECQL5: RECQ5_HUMAN - Also known as RECQ5. Experimental evidence at protein level: Swiss-Prot protein existence level 1. Isoform beta is a DNA helicase that plays an important role in DNA replication, transcription and repair. Inhibits elongation of stalled transcripts at DNA damage sites by binding to the RNA polymerase II subunit POLR2A and blocking the TCEA1 binding site. Required for mitotic chromosome separation after cross-over events and cell cycle progress. Required for efficient DNA repair, including repair of inter-strand cross-links. Stimulates DNA decatenation mediated by TOP2A. Prevents s
   4016..4240    +  polyA_signal   bGH poly(A) signal: bovine growth hormone polyadenylation signal
   4244..4265    +  promoter       SV40 promoter (fragment): SV40 enhancer and early promoter
   4286..4519    +  rep_origin     f1 ori (fragment) (sequence partly withheld): f1 bacteriophage origin of replication; arrow indicates direction of (+) strand synthesis
   4524..4571    +  protein_bind   FRT: FLP-mediated recombination occurs in the 8-bp core sequence TCTAGAAA (Turan and Bode, 2011). FLP recombinase from the Saccharomyces cerevisiae 2μ plasmid
   4579..5601    +  CDS            HygR: hygromycin B phosphotransferase confers resistance to hygromycin
   5611..5736    +  CDS            ble (fragment): BLE_KLEPN - Experimental evidence at protein level: Swiss-Prot protein existence level 1. Binding protein with a strong affinity to the bleomycin family of antibiotics. Binds to CL990; an antimitotic-antibiotic compound. From Klebsiella pneumoniae.
   5731..5852    +  polyA_signal   SV40 poly(A) signal: SV40 polyadenylation signal
   5925..5941    -  protein_bind   lac operator: The lac repressor binds to the lac operator to inhibit transcription in E. coli. This inhibition can be relieved by adding lactose or isopropyl-β-D-thiogalactopyranoside (IPTG). lac repressor encoded by lacI
   5949..5979    -  promoter       lac promoter: promoter for the E. coli lac operon
   5994..6015    -  protein_bind   CAP binding site: CAP binding activates transcription in the presence of cAMP. E. coli catabolite activator protein
   6028..6120    -  CDS            lacI (fragment): lac repressor; lacI; The lac repressor binds to the lac operator to inhibit transcription in E. coli. This inhibition can be relieved by adding lactose or isopropyl-β-D-thiogalactopyranoside (IPTG).
   6303..6891    -  rep_origin     ori: high-copy-number ColE1/pMB1/pBR322/pUC origin of replication
   7062..7922    -  CDS            AmpR: β-lactamase; bla; confers resistance to ampicillin, carbenicillin, and related antibiotics
   7923..8027    -  promoter       AmpR promoter: bla
   8086..3       -  misc_feature   bom (fragment) (across the origin): basis of mobility region from pBR322
>Addgene plasmid #222620 | pcDNA5-FRT/T0-Flag-RECQL5 | addgene full sequence | sequence record 440389 | Addgene NGS Result
TATCTGCTCCCTGCTTGTGTGTTGGAGGTCGCTGAGTAGTGCGCGAGCAAAATTTAAGCTACAACAAGGC
AAGGCTTGACCGACAATTGCATGAAGAATCTGCTTAGGGTTAGGCGTTTTGCGCTGCTTCGCGATGTACG
GGCCAGATATACGCGTTGACATTGATTATTGACTAGTTATTAATAGTAATCAATTACGGGGTCATTAGTT
CATAGCCCATATATGGAGTTCCGCGTTACATAACTTACGGTAAATGGCCCGCCTGGCTGACCGCCCAACG
ACCCCCGCCCATTGACGTCAATAATGACGTATGTTCCCATAGTAACGCCAATAGGGACTTTCCATTGACG
TCAATGGGTGGAGTATTTACGGTAAACTGCCCACTTGGCAGTACATCAAGTGTATCATATGCCAAGTACG
CCCCCTATTGACGTCAATGACGGTAAATGGCCCGCCTGGCATTATGCCCAGTACATGACCTTATGGGACT
TTCCTACTTGGCAGTACATCTACGTATTAGTCATCGCTATTACCATGGTGATGCGGTTTTGGCAGTACAT
CAATGGGCGTGGATAGCGGTTTGACTCACGGGGATTTCCAAGTCTCCACCCCATTGACGTCAATGGGAGT
TTGTTTTGGCACCAAAATCAACGGGACTTTCCAAAATGTCGTAACAACTCCGCCCCATTGACGCAAATGG
GCGGTAGGCGTGTACGGTGGGAGGTCTATATAAGCAGAGCTCTCCCTATCAGTGATAGAGATCTCCCTAT
CAGTGATAGAGATCGTCGACGAGCTCGTTTAGTGAACCGTCAGATCGCCTGGAGACGCCATCCACGCTGT
TTTGACCTCCATAGAAGACACCGGGACCGATCCAGCCTCCGGACTCTAGCGTTTAAACTTAAGCTTGGTA
CCATGGACTACAAAGACGATGACGATAAAGCCGCCAGTTTAAACGGCGCGCCGATGAGCAGCCACCATAC
CACCTTTCCTTTTGACCCTGAGCGGCGAGTCCGGAGTACGCTGAAGAAGGTCTTTGGGTTTGACTCTTTT
AAGACGCCTTTACAGGAGAGTGCGACCATGGCTGTAGTAAAAGGTAACAAGGACGTCTTTGTGTGCATGC
CCACAGGGGCAGGAAAATCCCTATGCTATCAGCTCCCTGCTCTGTTGGCCAAAGGCATCACCATTGTAGT
CTCTCCTCTCATTGCTTTGATTCAGGACCAAGTGGACCACTTGCTAACCCTAAAGGTACGAGTAAGTTCC
CTGAACTCGAAGCTCTCTGCACAGGAAAGGAAGGAGCTGCTTGCTGACCTGGAGCGAGAAAAGCCCCAGA
CCAAGATTCTGTACATCACCCCAGAGATGGCAGCTTCATCCTCCTTCCAGCCCACCCTGAACTCCCTGGT
GTCCCGCCACCTGCTGTCTTACTTGGTGGTGGATGAAGCTCATTGTGTTTCCCAATGGGGGCATGACTTT
CGTCCTGACTACTTGCGTCTGGGTGCCCTGCGCTCCCGCCTGGGACATGCCCCTTGTGTGGCTCTGACCG
CCACAGCCACCCCACAGGTCCAAGAGGACGTGTTTGCTGCCCTGCACCTGAAGAAACCAGTTGCCATCTT
CAAGACTCCCTGCTTCCGGGCCAACCTCTTCTATGATGTGCAATTCAAGGAACTGATTTCTGATCCCTAT
GGGAACCTGAAGGACTTCTGCCTTAAGGCTCTTGGACAGGAGGCTGATAAAGGGTTATCTGGCTGCGGCA
TTGTGTACTGCAGGACTAGAGAGGCTTGTGAACAGCTGGCCATAGAGCTCAGCTGCAGGGGTGTGAACGC
CAAGGCTTACCATGCAGGGCTGAAGGCCTCTGAAAGAACGCTGGTGCAGAACGACTGGATGGAGGAGAAG
GTCCCTGTAATTGTTGCAACCATTAGTTTTGGGATGGGAGTGGATAAAGCCAATGTCAGGTTTGTCGCCC
ATTGGAATATTGCCAAGTCTATGGCTGGGTACTACCAGGAGTCTGGCCGGGCTGGCAGGGATGGGAAGCC
TTCCTGGTGCCGTCTCTATTACTCCAGGAATGACCGGGACCAAGTCAGCTTCCTGATCAGGAAGGAAGTA
GCAAAACTCCAGGAAAAGAGAGGAAACAAAGCATCTGATAAAGCCACTATCATGGCCTTTGATGCCCTGG
TGACCTTCTGTGAAGAACTGGGGTGCCGCCATGCCGCCATTGCCAAGTACTTCGGGGATGCGCTGCCTGC
CTGCGCCAAAGGCTGCGACCACTGCCAGAACCCCACGGCCGTGCGGAGGCGGCTGGAGGCCTTGGAGCGC
AGCAGCAGCTGGAGCAAGACCTGCATCGGGCCCTCCCAGGGGAACGGCTTTGACCCCGAGCTGTACGAGG
GAGGCCGCAAGGGCTACGGGGACTTCAGCAGGTATGACGAAGGTTCTGGAGGCAGCGGGGATGAAGGCAG
AGATGAGGCCCACAAGCGGGAGTGGAACCTCTTCTATCAGAAGCAGATGCAGCTGCGCAAGGGCAAAGAC
CCCAAGATAGAAGAATTTGTACCCCCAGATGAGAACTGTCCCCTGAAAGAGGCTTCTAGCAGGAGGATCC
CCAGGCTGACTGTGAAGGCACGGGAGCACTGCCTGCGGCTTCTGGAGGAGGCGCTGAGCAGCAACCGCCA
GTCAACACGTACCGCTGATGAAGCTGACCTCCGGGCCAAGGCCGTGGAGCTGGAACATGAGACATTCCGG
AACGCCAAGGTGGCCAACCTCTACAAGGCCAGCGTGCTGAAGAAGGTGGCCGATATCCACAGAGCCTCCA
AGGATGGGCAGCCCTATGACATGGGAGGCAGTGCCAAGAGCTGCAGTGCCCAAGCTGAGCCCCCGGAGCC
CAATGAGTATGACATTCCACCAGCCTCCCATGTGTACTCGCTCAAACCCAAGCGGGTGGGAGCTGGTTTC
CCCAAAGGCTCCTGCCCGTTCCAGACGGCCACGGAACTGATGGAGACGACTCGGATCAGGGAGCAAGCCC
CCCAGCCCGAGCGGGGAGGCGAGCATGAGCCCCCGAGCCGGCCCTGTGGCCTCCTGGATGAGGATGGGAG
TGAGCCCCTCCCTGGGCCCAGAGGGGAGGTCCCTGGAGGCAGCGCTCACTATGGGGGGCCCTCCCCTGAG
AAGAAGGCAAAAAGTTCCTCTGGGGGCAGCTCCCTTGCCAAGGGCCGGGCTAGCAAGAAACAGCAGCTCC
TAGCCACAGCGGCCCACAAGGATTCTCAGAGCATCGCCCGCTTCTTCTGCCGAAGGGTGGAAAGCCCAGC
TCTGCTGGCATCAGCCCCAGAGGCAGAAGGTGCCTGCCCCTCCTGTGAGGGGGTTCAGGGACCCCCGATG
GCCCCAGAGAAGTACACAGGGGAGGAAGATGGAGCCGGGGGACATTCGCCTGCCCCTCCCCAGACTGAGG
AGTGCCTCAGGGAGAGGCCAAGCACCTGCCCGCCCAGAGACCAGGGCACCCCTGAAGTCCAGCCCACCCC
TGCAAAGGACACATGGAAGGGCAAGCGGCCTCGATCCCAGCAGGAGAACCCAGAGAGCCAGCCTCAGAAG
AGGCCACGCCCCTCAGCCAAGCCCTCCGTCGTAGCTGAGGTCAAGGGCAGCGTCTCGGCCAGCGAACAGG
GCACCTTGAATCCCACGGCTCAAGACCCCTTCCAGCTCTCCGCTCCTGGCGTCTCCTTGAAGGAGGCTGC
AAATGTTGTGGTCAAGTGCCTCACCCCTTTCTACAAGGAGGGCAAGTTTGCTTCCAAGGAGTTGTTTAAA
GGCTTTGCCCGCCACCTCTCACACTTGCTGACTCAGAAGACCTCTCCTGGAAGGAGCGTGAAAGAAGAGG
CCCAGAACCTCATCAGGCACTTCTTCCATGGCCGGGCCCGGTGCGAGAGCGAAGCTGACTGGCATGGCCT
GTGTGGCCCCCAGAGATGAGAATTCTGCAGATATCCATCACACTGGCGGCCGCTCGAGTCTAGAGGGCCC
GTTTAAACCCGCTGATCAGCCTCGACTGTGCCTTCTAGTTGCCAGCCATCTGTTGTTTGCCCCTCCCCCG
TGCCTTCCTTGACCCTGGAAGGTGCCACTCCCACTGTCCTTTCCTAATAAAATGAGGAAATTGCATCGCA
TTGTCTGAGTAGGTGTCATTCTATTCTGGGGGGTGGGGTGGGGCAGGACAGCAAGGGGGAGGATTGGGAA
GACAATAGCAGGCATGCTGGGGATGCGGTGGGCTCTATGGCTTCTGAGGCGGAAAGAACCAGCTGGGGCT
CTAGGGGGTATCCCC
[124 nt withheld, positions 4286-4409]
C
[91 nt withheld, positions 4411-4501]
AGGGTGATGGTTCACGTACCTAGAAGTTCCTATTCCGAAGTTCCTATTCTCTAGAAAGTATAGGAACTTC
CTTGGCCAAAAAGCCTGAACTCACCGCGACGTCTGTCGAGAAGTTTCTGATCGAAAAGTTCGACAGCGTC
TCCGACCTGATGCAGCTCTCGGAGGGCGAAGAATCTCGTGCTTTCAGCTTCGATGTAGGAGGGCGTGGAT
ATGTCCTGCGGGTAAATAGCTGCGCCGATGGTTTCTACAAAGATCGTTATGTTTATCGGCACTTTGCATC
GGCCGCGCTCCCGATTCCGGAAGTGCTTGACATTGGGGAGTTCAGCGAGAGCCTGACCTATTGCATCTCC
CGCCGTGCACAGGGTGTCACGTTGCAAGACCTGCCTGAAACCGAACTGCCCGCTGTTCTGCAGCCGGTCG
CGGAGGCCATGGATGCGATCGCTGCGGCCGATCTTAGCCAGACGAGCGGGTTCGGCCCATTCGGACCGCA
AGGAATCGGTCAATACACTACATGGCGTGATTTCATATGCGCGATTGCTGATCCCCATGTGTATCACTGG
CAAACTGTGATGGACGACACCGTCAGTGCGTCCGTCGCGCAGGCTCTCGATGAGCTGATGCTTTGGGCCG
AGGACTGCCCCGAAGTCCGGCACCTCGTGCACGCGGATTTCGGCTCCAACAATGTCCTGACGGACAATGG
CCGCATAACAGCGGTCATTGACTGGAGCGAGGCGATGTTCGGGGATTCCCAATACGAGGTCGCCAACATC
TTCTTCTGGAGGCCGTGGTTGGCTTGTATGGAGCAGCAGACGCGCTACTTCGAGCGGAGGCATCCGGAGC
TTGCAGGATCGCCGCGGCTCCGGGCGTATATGCTCCGCATTGGTCTTGACCAACTCTATCAGAGCTTGGT
TGACGGCAATTTCGATGATGCAGCTTGGGCGCAGGGTCGATGCGACGCAATCGTCCGATCCGGAGCCGGG
ACTGTCGGGCGTACACAAATCGCCCGCAGAAGCGCGGCCGTCTGGACCGATGGCTGTGTAGAAGTACTCG
CCGATAGTGGAAACCGACGCCCCAGCACTCGTCCGAGGGCAAAGGAATAGCACGTACTACGAGATTTCGA
TTCCACCGCCGCCTTCTATGAAAGGTTGGGCTTCGGAATCGTTTTCCGGGACGCCGGCTGGATGATCCTC
CAGCGCGGGGATCTCATGCTGGAGTTCTTCGCCCACCCCAACTTGTTTATTGCAGCTTATAATGGTTACA
AATAAAGCAATAGCATCACAAATTTCACAAATAAAGCATTTTTTTCACTGCATTCTAGTTGTGGTTTGTC
CAAACTCATCAATGTATCTTATCATGTCTGTATACCGTCGACCTCTAGCTAGAGCTTGGCGTAATCATGG
TCATAGCTGTTTCCTGTGTGAAATTGTTATCCGCTCACAATTCCACACAACATACGAGCCGGAAGCATAA
AGTGTAAAGCCTGGGGTGCCTAATGAGTGAGCTAACTCACATTAATTGCGTTGCGCTCACTGCCCGCTTT
CCAGTCGGGAAACCTGTCGTGCCAGCTGCATTAATGAATCGGCCAACGCGCGGGGAGAGGCGGTTTGCGT
ATTGGGCGCTCTTCCGCTTCCTCGCTCACTGACTCGCTGCGCTCGGTCGTTCGGCTGCGGCGAGCGGTAT
CAGCTCACTCAAAGGCGGTAATACGGTTATCCACAGAATCAGGGGATAACGCAGGAAAGAACATGTGAGC
AAAAGGCCAGCAAAAGGCCAGGAACCGTAAAAAGGCCGCGTTGCTGGCGTTTTTCCATAGGCTCCGCCCC
CCTGACGAGCATCACAAAAATCGACGCTCAAGTCAGAGGTGGCGAAACCCGACAGGACTATAAAGATACC
AGGCGTTTCCCCCTGGAAGCTCCCTCGTGCGCTCTCCTGTTCCGACCCTGCCGCTTACCGGATACCTGTC
CGCCTTTCTCCCTTCGGGAAGCGTGGCGCTTTCTCATAGCTCACGCTGTAGGTATCTCAGTTCGGTGTAG
GTCGTTCGCTCCAAGCTGGGCTGTGTGCACGAACCCCCCGTTCAGCCCGACCGCTGCGCCTTATCCGGTA
ACTATCGTCTTGAGTCCAACCCGGTAAGACACGACTTATCGCCACTGGCAGCAGCCACTGGTAACAGGAT
TAGCAGAGCGAGGTATGTAGGCGGTGCTACAGAGTTCTTGAAGTGGTGGCCTAACTACGGCTACACTAGA
AGAACAGTATTTGGTATCTGCGCTCTGCTGAAGCCAGTTACCTTCGGAAAAAGAGTTGGTAGCTCTTGAT
CCGGCAAACAAACCACCGCTGGTAGCGGTGGTTTTTTTGTTTGCAAGCAGCAGATTACGCGCAGAAAAAA
AGGATCTCAAGAAGATCCTTTGATCTTTTCTACGGGGTCTGACGCTCAGTGGAACGAAAACTCACGTTAA
GGGATTTTGGTCATGAGATTATCAAAAAGGATCTTCACCTAGATCCTTTTAAATTAAAAATGAAGTTTTA
AATCAATCTAAAGTATATATGAGTAAACTTGGTCTGACAGTTACCAATGCTTAATCAGTGAGGCACCTAT
CTCAGCGATCTGTCTATTTCGTTCATCCATAGTTGCCTGACTCCCCGTCGTGTAGATAACTACGATACGG
GAGGGCTTACCATCTGGCCCCAGTGCTGCAATGATACCGCGAGACCCACGCTCACCGGCTCCAGATTTAT
CAGCAATAAACCAGCCAGCCGGAAGGGCCGAGCGCAGAAGTGGTCCTGCAACTTTATCCGCCTCCATCCA
GTCTATTAATTGTTGCCGGGAAGCTAGAGTAAGTAGTTCGCCAGTTAATAGTTTGCGCAACGTTGTTGCC
ATTGCTACAGGCATCGTGGTGTCACGCTCGTCGTTTGGTATGGCTTCATTCAGCTCCGGTTCCCAACGAT
CAAGGCGAGTTACATGATCCCCCATGTTGTGCAAAAAAGCGGTTAGCTCCTTCGGTCCTCCGATCGTTGT
CAGAAGTAAGTTGGCCGCAGTGTTATCACTCATGGTTATGGCAGCACTGCATAATTCTCTTACTGTCATG
CCATCCGTAAGATGCTTTTCTGTGACTGGTGAGTACTCAACCAAGTCATTCTGAGAATAGTGTATGCGGC
GACCGAGTTGCTCTTGCCCGGCGTCAATACGGGATAATACCGCGCCACATAGCAGAACTTTAAAAGTGCT
CATCATTGGAAAACGTTCTTCGGGGCGAAAACTCTCAAGGATCTTACCGCTGTTGAGATCCAGTTCGATG
TAACCCACTCGTGCACCCAACTGATCTTCAGCATCTTTTACTTTCACCAGCGTTTCTGGGTGAGCAAAAA
CAGGAAGGCAAAATGCCGCAAAAAAGGGAATAAGGGCGACACGGAAATGTTGAATACTCATACTCTTCCT
TTTTCAATATTATTGAAGCATTTATCAGGGTTATTGTCTCATGAGCGGATACATATTTGAATGTATTTAG
AAAAATAAACAAATAGGGGTTCCGCGCACATTTCCCCGAAAAGTGCCACCTGACGTCGACGGATCGGGAG
ATCTCCCGATCCCCTATGGTGCACTCTCAGTACAATCTGCTCTGATGCCGCATAGTTAAGCCAG
